>Addgene plasmid #230996 | pCS2+ GFP-2xESP3I-IRES-mCherry | addgene full sequence | sequence record 457945 | Addgene NGS Result
CGCCATTCTGCCTGGGGACGTCGGAGCAAGCTTGATTTAGGTGACACTATAGAATACAAGCTACTTGTTC
TTTTTGCGGATCCCGCCACCATGGTGAGCAAGGGCGCCGAGCTGTTCACCGGCATCGTGCCCATCCTGAT
CGAGCTGAATGGCGATGTGAATGGCCACAAGTTCAGCGTGAGCGGCGAGGGCGAGGGCGATGCCACCTAC
GGCAAGCTGACCCTGAAGTTCATCTGCACCACCGGCAAGCTGCCTGTGCCCTGGCCCACCCTGGTGACCA
CCCTGAGCTACGGCGTGCAGTGCTTCTCACGCTACCCCGATCACATGAAGCAGCACGACTTCTTCAAGAG
CGCCATGCCTGAGGGCTACATCCAGGAGCGCACCATCTTCTTCGAGGATGACGGCAACTACAAGTCGCGC
GCCGAGGTGAAGTTCGAGGGCGATACCCTGGTGAATCGCATCGAGCTGACCGGCACCGATTTCAAGGAGG
ATGGCAACATCCTGGGCAATAAGATGGAGTACAACTACAACGCCCACAATGTGTACATCATGACCGACAA
GGCCAAGAATGGCATCAAGGTGAACTTCAAGATCCGCCACAACATCGAGGATGGCAGCGTGCAGCTGGCC
GACCACTACCAGCAGAATACCCCCATCGGCGATGGCCCTGTGCTGCTGCCCGATAACCACTACCTGTCCA
CCCAGAGCGCCCTGTCCAAGGACCCCAACGAGAAGCGCGATCACATGATCTACTTCGGCTTCGTGACCGC
CGCCGCCATCACCCACGGCATGGATGAGCTGTACAAGGGAGGCGGAGGCAGCGGAGACGGACGAACGTCT
CTTGATCTAGAGCCCCTCTCCCTCCCCCCCCCCTAACGTTACTGGCCGAAGCCGCTTGGAATAAGGCCGG
TGTGCGTTTGTCTATATGTTATTTTCCACCATATTGCCGTCTTTTGGCAATGTGAGGGCCCGGAAACCTG
GCCCTGTCTTCTTGACGAGCATTCCTAGGGGTCTTTCCCCTCTCGCCAAAGGAATGCAAGGTCTGTTGAA
TGTCGTGAAGGAAGCAGTTCCTCTGGAAGCTTCTTGAAGACAAACAACGTCTGTAGCGACCCTTTGCAGG
CAGCGGAACCCCCCACCTGGCGACAGGTGCCTCTGCGGCCAAAAGCCACGTGTATAAGATACACCTGCAA
AGGCGGCACAACCCCAGTGCCACGTTGTGAGTTGGATAGTTGTGGAAAGAGTCAAATGGCTCTCCTCAAG
CGTATTCAACAAGGGGCTGAAGGATGCCCAGAAGGTACCCCATTGTATGGGATCTGATCTGGGGCCTCGG
TGCACATGCTTTACATGTGTTTAGTCGAGGTTAAAAAAACGTCTAGGCCCCCCGAACCACGGGGACGTGG
TTTTCCTTTGAAAAACACGATAATACCTCCGGAATGGTGAGCAAGGGCGAGGAGGATAACATGGCCATCA
TCAAGGAGTTCATGCGCTTCAAGGTGCACATGGAGGGCTCCGTGAACGGCCACGAGTTCGAGATCGAGGG
CGAGGGCGAGGGCCGCCCCTACGAGGGCACCCAGACCGCCAAGCTGAAGGTGACCAAGGGTGGCCCCCTG
CCCTTCGCCTGGGACATCCTGTCCCCTCAGTTCATGTACGGCTCCAAGGCCTACGTGAAGCACCCCGCCG
ACATCCCCGACTACTTGAAGCTGTCCTTCCCCGAGGGCTTCAAGTGGGAGCGCGTGATGAACTTCGAGGA
CGGCGGCGTGGTGACCGTGACCCAGGACTCCTCCCTGCAGGACGGCGAGTTCATCTACAAGGTGAAGCTG
CGCGGCACCAACTTCCCCTCCGACGGCCCCGTAATGCAGAAGAAAACCATGGGCTGGGAGGCCTCCTCCG
AGCGGATGTACCCCGAGGACGGCGCCCTGAAGGGCGAGATCAAGCAGAGGCTGAAGCTGAAGGACGGCGG
CCACTACGACGCTGAGGTCAAGACCACCTACAAGGCCAAGAAGCCCGTGCAGCTGCCCGGCGCCTACAAC
GTCAACATCAAGTTGGACATCACCTCCCACAACGAGGACTACACCATCGTGGAACAGTACGAACGCGCCG
AGGGCCGCCACTCCACCGGCGGCATGGACGAGCTGTACAAGTGATCTAGAACTATAGTGAGTCGTATTAC
GTAGATCCAGACATGATAAGATACATTGATGAGTTTGGACAAACCACAACTAGAATGCAGTGAAAAAAAT
GCTTTATTTGTGAAATTTGTGATGCTATTGCTTTATTTGTAACCATTATAAGCTGCAATAAACAAGTTAA
CAACAACAATTGCATTCATTTTATGTTTCAGGTTCAGGGGGAGGTGTGGGAGGTTTTTTAATTCGCGGCC
GCGGCGCCAATGCATTGGGCCCGGTACCCAGCTTTTGTTCCCTTTAGTGAGGGTTAATTGCGCGCTTGGC
GTAATCATGGTCATAGCTGTTTCCTGTGTGAAATTGTTATCCGCTCACAATTCCACACAACATACGAGCC
GGGAGCATAAAGTGTAAAGCCTGGGGTGCCTAATGAGTGAGCTAACTCACATTAATTGCGTTGCGCTCAC
TGCCCGCTTTCCAGTCGGGAAACCTGTCGTGCCAGCTGCATTAATGAATCGGCCAACGCGCGGGGAGAGG
CGGTTTGCGTATTGGGCGCTCTTCCGCTTCCTCGCTCACTGACTCGCTGCGCTCGGTCGTTCGGCTGCGG
CGAGCGGTATCAGCTCACTCAAAGGCGGTAATACGGTTATCCACAGAATCAGGGGATAACGCAGGAAAGA
ACATGTGAGCAAAAGGCCAGCAAAAGGCCAGGAACCGTAAAAAGGCCGCGTTGCTGGCGTTTTTCCATAG
GCTCCGCCCCCCTGACGAGCATCACAAAAATCGACGCTCAAGTCAGAGGTGGCGAAACCCGACAGGACTA
TAAAGATACCAGGCGTTTCCCCCTGGAAGCTCCCTCGTGCGCTCTCCTGTTCCGACCCTGCCGCTTACCG
GATACCTGTCCGCCTTTCTCCCTTCGGGAAGCGTGGCGCTTTCTCATAGCTCACGCTGTAGGTATCTCAG
TTCGGTGTAGGTCGTTCGCTCCAAGCTGGGCTGTGTGCACGAACCCCCCGTTCAGCCCGACCGCTGCGCC
TTATCCGGTAACTATCGTCTTGAGTCCAACCCGGTAAGACACGACTTATCGCCACTGGCAGCAGCCACTG
GTAACAGGATTAGCAGAGCGAGGTATGTAGGCGGTGCTACAGAGTTCTTGAAGTGGTGGCCTAACTACGG
CTACACTAGAAGAACAGTATTTGGTATCTGCGCTCTGCTGAAGCCAGTTACCTTCGGAAAAAGAGTTGGT
AGCTCTTGATCCGGCAAACAAACCACCGCTGGTAGCGGTGGTTTTTTTGTTTGCAAGCAGCAGATTACGC
GCAGAAAAAAAGGATCTCAAGAAGATCCTTTGATCTTTTCTACGGGGTCTGACGCTCAGTGGAACGAAAA
CTCACGTTAAGGGATTTTGGTCATGAGATTATCAAAAAGGATCTTCACCTAGATCCTTTTAAATTAAAAA
TGAAGTTTTAAATCAATCTAAAGTATATATGAGTAAACTTGGTCTGACAGTTACCAATGCTTAATCAGTG
AGGCACCTATCTCAGCGATCTGTCTATTTCGTTCATCCATAGTTGCCTGACTCCCCGTCGTGTAGATAAC
TACGATACGGGAGGGCTTACCATCTGGCCCCAGTGCTGCAATGATACCGCGAGACCCACGCTCACCGGCT
CCAGATTTATCAGCAATAAACCAGCCAGCCGGAAGGGCCGAGCGCAGAAGTGGTCCTGCAACTTTATCCG
CCTCCATCCAGTCTATTAATTGTTGCCGGGAAGCTAGAGTAAGTAGTTCGCCAGTTAATAGTTTGCGCAA
CGTTGTTGCCATTGCTACAGGCATCGTGGTGTCACGCTCGTCGTTTGGTATGGCTTCATTCAGCTCCGGT
TCCCAACGATCAAGGCGAGTTACATGATCCCCCATGTTGTGCAAAAAAGCGGTTAGCTCCTTCGGTCCTC
CGATCGTTGTCAGAAGTAAGTTGGCCGCAGTGTTATCACTCATGGTTATGGCAGCACTGCATAATTCTCT
TACTGTCATGCCATCCGTAAGATGCTTTTCTGTGACTGGTGAGTACTCAACCAAGTCATTCTGAGAATAG
TGTATGCGGCGACCGAGTTGCTCTTGCCCGGCGTCAATACGGGATAATACCGCGCCACATAGCAGAACTT
TAAAAGTGCTCATCATTGGAAAACGTTCTTCGGGGCGAAAACTCTCAAGGATCTTACCGCTGTTGAGATC
CAGTTCGATGTAACCCACTCGTGCACCCAACTGATCTTCAGCATCTTTTACTTTCACCAGCGTTTCTGGG
TGAGCAAAAACAGGAAGGCAAAATGCCGCAAAAAAGGGAATAAGGGCGACACGGAAATGTTGAATACTCA
TACTCTTCCTTTTTCAATATTATTGAAGCATTTATCAGGGTTATTGTCTCATGAGCGGATACATATTTGA
ATGTATTTAGAAAAATAAACAAATAGGGGTTCCGCGCACATTTCCCCGAAAAGTGCCACCTAAATTGTAA
GCGTTAATATTTTGTTAAAATTCGCGTTAAATTTTTGTTAAATCAGCTCATTTTTTAACCAATAGGCCGA
AATCGGCAAAATCCCTTATAAATCAAAAGAATAGACCGAGATAGGGT
[37 nt withheld, positions 4738-4774]
AAAGAACGTGGACTCCAACGTCAAAGG
[49 nt withheld, positions 4802-4850]
T
[91 nt withheld, positions 4852-4942]
G
[124 nt withheld, positions 4944-5067]
CCCATTCGCCATTCAGGCTGCGCAACTGTTGGGAAGGGCGATCGGTGCGGGCCTCTTCGCTATTACGCCA
GTCGACCGCCAATTCAATATGGCGTATATGGACTCATGCCAATTCAATATGGTGGATCTGGACCTGTGCC
AATTCAATATGGCGTATATGGACTCGTGCCAATTCAATATGGTGGATCTGGACCCCAGCCAATTCAATAT
GGCGGACTTGGCACCATGCCAATTCAATATGGCGGACCTGGCACTGTGCCAACTGGGGAGGGGTCTACTT
GGCACGGTGCCAAGTTTGAGGAGGGGTCTTGGCCCTGTGCCAAGTCCGCCATATTGAATTGGCATGGTGC
CAATAATGGCGGCCATATTGGCTATATGCCAGGATCAATATATAGGCAATATCCAATATGGCCCTATGCC
AATATGGCTATTGGCCAGGTTCAATACTATGTATTGGCCCTATGCCATATAGTATTCCATATATGGGTTT
TCCTATTGACGTAGATAGCCCCTCCCAATGGGCGGTCCCATATACCATATATGGGGCTTCCTAATACCGC
CCATAGCCACTCCCCCATTGACGTCAATGGTCTCTATATATGGTCTTTCCTATTGACGTCATATGGGCGG
TCCTATTGACGTATATGGCGCCTCCCCCATTGACGTCAATTACGGTAAATGGCCCGCCTGGCTCAATGCC
CATTGACGTCAATAGGACCACCCACCATTGACGTCAATGGGATGGCTCATTGCCCATTCATATCCGTTCT
CACGCCCCCTATTGACGTCAATGACGGTAAATGGCCCACTTGGCAGTACATCAATATCTATTAATAGTAA
CTTGGCAAGTACATTACTATTGGAAGTACGCCAGGGTACATTGGCAGTACTCCCATTGACGTCAATGGCG
GTAAATGGCCCGCGATGGCTGCCAAGTACATCCCCATTGACGTCAATGGGGAGGGGCAATGACGCAAATG
GGCGTTCCATTGACGTAAATGGGCGGTAGGCGTGCCTAATGGGAGGTCTATATAAGCAATGCTCGTTTAG
GGAAC
Features (pLannotate 1.2.2; 17 found; start..end, strand, type, name):
     35..53      +  promoter       SP6 promoter: promoter for bacteriophage SP6 RNA polymerase
     91..807     +  CDS            AcGFP1: AcGFP1 is a basic (constitutively fluorescent) green fluorescent protein, derived from Aequorea coerulescens.
    853..1425    +  misc_feature   IRES: internal ribosome entry site (IRES) of the encephalomyocarditis virus (EMCV)
   1434..2141    +  CDS            mCherry: mCherry is a basic (constitutively fluorescent) red fluorescent protein published in 2004, derived from Discosoma sp.. It is reported to be a very rapidly-maturing monomer with low acid sensitivity.
   2152..2169    -  promoter       T7 promoter (fragment): promoter for bacteriophage T7 RNA polymerase
   2174..2308    -  polyA_signal   SV40 poly(A) signal: SV40 polyadenylation signal
   2421..2439    -  promoter       T3 promoter: promoter for bacteriophage T3 RNA polymerase
   2484..2500    -  protein_bind   lac operator: The lac repressor binds to the lac operator to inhibit transcription in E. coli. This inhibition can be relieved by adding lactose or isopropyl-β-D-thiogalactopyranoside (IPTG). lac repressor encoded by lacI
   2508..2538    -  promoter       lac promoter: promoter for the E. coli lac operon
   2553..2574    -  protein_bind   CAP binding site: CAP binding activates transcription in the presence of cAMP. E. coli catabolite activator protein
   2587..2679    -  CDS            lacI (fragment): lac repressor; lacI; The lac repressor binds to the lac operator to inhibit transcription in E. coli. This inhibition can be relieved by adding lactose or isopropyl-β-D-thiogalactopyranoside (IPTG).
   2862..3450    -  rep_origin     ori: high-copy-number ColE1/pMB1/pBR322/pUC origin of replication
   3621..4481    -  CDS            AmpR: β-lactamase; bla; confers resistance to ampicillin, carbenicillin, and related antibiotics
   4482..4586    -  promoter       AmpR promoter: bla
   4639..5067    -  rep_origin     f1 ori (sequence partly withheld): f1 bacteriophage origin of replication; arrow indicates direction of (+) strand synthesis
   5072..5138    -  CDS            lacZα (fragment): LacZα fragment of β-galactosidase; lacZ fragment
   5145..6122    +  promoter       CMV IE94 promoter: enhancer/promoter region of simian cytomegalovirus major immediate early transcription unit IE94
