[The description below was written by a language model from this plasmid's Addgene catalogue record and pLannotate feature annotations shown in this document.]
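Description:
pCS2+ GFP-2xESP3I-IRES-mCherry is an empty-backbone mammalian expression plasmid of about 6.1 kb, built on pCS2+ and designed as a bicistronic protein stability reporter for transient transfection. It is propagated in E. coli through a high-copy ColE1/pUC-type origin and selected with ampicillin via the β-lactamase gene. An f1 phage origin and remnants of the lac promoter/operator, lacI and lacZα regions are carried over from the parental vector.

The expression unit is driven by the simian cytomegalovirus IE94 enhancer/promoter characteristic of pCS2+, which lies at the end of the numbered sequence and reads across the origin of numbering into the cassette. An SP6 promoter sits just upstream of the coding region and could support in vitro transcription, while T7 (partial) and T3 promoters flank the downstream end. The first cistron encodes AcGFP1, followed by a short gap before the EMCV IRES. According to the plasmid name, this region holds two Esp3I (type IIS) sites for inserting a gene of interest, although the sites themselves are not annotated in the feature table; the catalogue lists Gibson assembly as the cloning method. An inserted protein is therefore expressed with GFP fused to its N-terminus. The IRES then directs cap-independent translation of mCherry from the same transcript, which is terminated by the SV40 polyadenylation signal.

Because both fluorescent proteins arise from a single mRNA, mCherry serves as an internal control for transfection efficiency and transcript level. The GFP-to-mCherry ratio measured by flow cytometry reports on the abundance, and thus the stability, of the GFP-fusion protein, which makes the vector suited to studying regulated protein degradation.
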