Addgene plasmid #230996: pCS2+ GFP-2xESP3I-IRES-mCherry
Purpose: (Empty Backbone) Protein stability reporter construct for transient expression in mammalian cells. Stability of N-terminal GFP-fusion protein can be assessed by flow cytometry by normalizing to mCherry expression.
Depositing lab: Michael Rape. Depositing organization: University of California, Berkeley. Publication: A Cellular Mechanism to Detect and Alleviate Reductive Stress. Manford AG, Rodriguez-Perez F, Shih KY, Shi Z, Berdan CA, Choe M, Titov DV, Nomura DK, Rape M. Cell. 2020 Oct 1;183(1):46-61.e21. doi: 10.1016/j.cell.2020.08.034. Epub 2020 Sep 16. PubMed 32941802.
Backbone
  Vector backbone: pCS2+
  Backbone size (bp): 6125
  Vector type: Mammalian Expression
  Promoter: CMV
  Tag / fusion protein: AcGFP1 (N terminal on backbone)
Growth in bacteria
  Bacterial resistance: Ampicillin, 100 μg/mL
  Growth temperature: 37°C
  Growth strain: DH5alpha
  Copy number: Unknown
Gene/Insert
  Cloning method: Gibson Cloning
  Sequencing primers: 5′ ATTTAGGTGACACTATAG
Terms and licenses: Academic/Nonprofit Terms; Industry Terms: Not Available to Industry
How to cite: pCS2+ GFP-2xESP3I-IRES-mCherry was a gift from Michael Rape (Addgene plasmid # 230996 ; http://n2t.net/addgene:230996 ; RRID:Addgene_230996)
